>Addgene plasmid #72628 | pDECKO_UCA1 | depositor full sequence | sequence record 134325 | pDECKO_UCA1 sequence 8647 bps
CCCGGGTGCAAAGATGGATAAAGTTTTAAACAGAGAGGAATCTTTGCAGCTAATGGACCTTCTAGGTCTT
GAAAGGAGTGGGAATTGGCTCCGGTGCCCGTCAGTGGGCAGAGCGCACATCGCCCACAGTCCCCGAGAAG
TTGGGGGGAGGGGTCGGCAATTGATCCGGTGCCTAGAGAAGGTGGCGCGGGGTAAACTGGGAAAGTGATG
TCGTGTACTGGCTCCGCCTTTTTCCCGAGGGTGGGGGAGAACCGTATATAAGTGCAGTAGTCGCCGTGAA
CGTTCTTTTTCGCAACGGGTTTGCCGCCAGAACACAGGTAAGTGCCGTGTGTGGTTCCCGCGGGCCTGGC
CTCTTTACGGGTTATGGCCCTTGCGTGCCTTGAATTACTTCCACTGGCTGCAGTACGTGATTCTTGATCC
CGAGCTTCGGGTTGGAAGTGGGTGGGAGAGTTCGAGGCCTTGCGCTTAAGGAGCCCCTTCGCCTCGTGCT
TGAGTTGAGGCCTGGCCTGGGCGCTGGGGCCGCCGCGTGCGAATCTGGTGGCACCTTCGCGCCTGTCTCG
CTGCTTTCGATAAGTCTCTAGCCATTTAAAATTTTTGATGACCTGCTGCGACGCTTTTTTTCTGGCAAGA
TAGTCTTGTAAATGCGGGCCAAGATCTGCACACTGGTATTTCGGTTTTTGGGGCCGCGGGCGGCGACGGG
GCCCGTGCGTCCCAGCGCACATGTTCGGCGAGGCGGGGCCTGCGAGCGCGGCCACCGAGAATCGGACGGG
GGTAGTCTCAAGCTGGCCGGCCTGCTCTGGTGCCTGGCCTCGCGCCGCCGTGTATCGCCCCGCCCTGGGC
GGCAAGGCTGGCCCGGTCGGCACCAGTTGCGTGAGCGGAAAGATGGCCGCTTCCCGGCCCTGCTGCAGGG
AGCTCAAAATGGAGGACGCGGCGCTCGGGAGAGCGGGCGGGTGAGTCACCCACACAAAGGAAAAGGGCCT
TTCCGTCCTCAGCCGTCGCTTCATGTGACTCCACGGAGTACCGGGCGCCGTCCAGGCACCTCGATTAGTT
CTCGAGCTTTTGGAGTACGTCGTCTTTAGGTTGGGGGGAGGGGTTTTATGCGATGGAGTTTCCCCACACT
GAGTGGGTGGAGACTGAAGTTAGGCCAGCTTGGCACTTGATGTAATTCTCCTTGGAATTTGCCCTTTTTG
AGTTTGGATCTTGGTTCATTCTCAAGCCTCAGACAGTGGTTCAAAGTTTTTTTCTTCCATTTCAGGTGTC
GTGACGTACGGCCACCATGACCGAGTACAAGCCCACGGTGCGCCTCGCCACCCGCGACGACGTCCCCAGG
GCCGTACGCACCCTCGCCGCCGCGTTCGCCGACTACCCCGCCACGCGCCACACCGTCGATCCGGACCGCC
ACATCGAGCGGGTCACCGAGCTGCAAGAACTCTTCCTCACGCGCGTCGGGCTCGACATCGGCAAGGTGTG
GGTCGCGGACGACGGCGCCGCCGTGGCGGTCTGGACCACGCCGGAGAGCGTCGAAGCGGGGGCGGTGTTC
GCCGAGATCGGCCCGCGCATGGCCGAGTTGAGCGGTTCCCGGCTGGCCGCGCAGCAACAGATGGAAGGCC
TCCTGGCGCCGCACCGGCCCAAGGAGCCCGCGTGGTTCCTGGCCACCGTCGGAGTCTCGCCCGACCACCA
GGGCAAGGGTCTGGGCAGCGCCGTCGTGCTCCCCGGAGTGGAGGCGGCCGAGCGCGCCGGGGTGCCCGCC
TTCCTGGAGACCTCCGCGCCCCGCAACCTCCCCTTCTACGAGCGGCTCGGCTTCACCGTCACCGCCGACG
TCGAGGTGCCCGAAGGACCGCGCACCTGGTGCATGACCCGCAAGCCCGGTGCCTGAACGCGTTAAGTCGA
CAATCAACCTCTGGATTACAAAATTTGTGAAAGATTGACTGGTATTCTTAACTATGTTGCTCCTTTTACG
CTATGTGGATACGCTGCTTTAATGCCTTTGTATCATGCTATTGCTTCCCGTATGGCTTTCATTTTCTCCT
CCTTGTATAAATCCTGGTTGCTGTCTCTTTATGAGGAGTTGTGGCCCGTTGTCAGGCAACGTGGCGTGGT
GTGCACTGTGTTTGCTGACGCAACCCCCACTGGTTGGGGCATTGCCACCACCTGTCAGCTCCTTTCCGGG
ACTTTCGCTTTCCCCCTCCCTATTGCCACGGCGGAACTCATCGCCGCCTGCCTTGCCCGCTGCTGGACAG
GGGCTCGGCTGTTGGGCACTGACAATTCCGTGGTGTTGTCGGGGAAATCATCGTCCTTTCCTTGGCTGCT
CGCCTGTGTTGCCACCTGGATTCTGCGCGGGACGTCCTTCTGCTACGTCCCTTCGGCCCTCAATCCAGCG
GACCTTCCTTCCCGCGGCCTGCTGCCGGCTCTGCGGCCTCTTCCGCGTCTTCGCCTTCGCCCTCAGACGA
GTCGGATCTCCCTTTGGGCCGCCTCCCCGCGTCGACTTTAAGACCAATGACTTACAAGGCAGCTGTAGAT
CTTAGCCACTTTTTAAAAGAAAAGGGGGGACTGGAAGGGCTAATTCACTCCCAACGAAGACAAGATCTGC
TTTTTGCTTGTACTGGGTCTCTCTGGTTAGACCAGATCTGAGCCTGGGAGCTCTCTGGCTAACTAGGGAA
CCCACTGCTTAAGCCTCAATAAAGCTTGCCTTGAGTGCTTCAAGTAGTGTGTGCCCGTCTGTTGTGTGAC
TCTGGTAACTAGAGATCCCTCAGACCCTTTTAGTCAGTGTGGAAAATCTCTAGCAGTACGTATAGTAGTT
CATGTCATCTTATTATTCAGTATTTATAACTTGCAAAGAAATGAATATCAGAGAGTGAGAGGAACTTGTT
TATTGCAGCTTATAATGGTTACAAATAAAGCAATAGCATCACAAATTTCACAAATAAAGCATTTTTTTCA
CTGCATTCTAGTTGTGGTTTGTCCAAACTCATCAATGTATCTTATCATGTCTGGCTCTAGCTATCCCGCC
CCTAACTCCGCCCATCCCGCCCCTAACTCCGCCCAGTTCCGCCCATTCTCCGCCCCATGGCTGACTAATT
TTTTTTATTTATGCAGAGGCCGAGGCCGCCTCGGCCTCTGAGCTATTCCAGAAGTAGTGAGGAGGCTTTT
TTGGAGGCCTAGGGACGTACCCAATTCGCCCTATAGTGAGTCGTATTACGCGCGCTCACTGGCCGTCGTT
TTACAACGTCGTGACTGGGAAAACCCTGGCGTTACCCAACTTAATCGCCTTGCAGCACATCCCCCTTTCG
CCAGCTGGCGTAATAGCGAAGAGGCCCGCACCGATCGCCCTTCCCAACAGTTGCGCAGCCTGAATGGCGA
ATGGG
[124 nt withheld, positions 3366-3489]
C
[91 nt withheld, positions 3491-3581]
A
[49 nt withheld, positions 3583-3631]
CCTTTGACGTTGGAGTCCACGTTCTTT
[37 nt withheld, positions 3659-3695]
ACCCTATCTCGGTCTATTCTTTTGATTTATAAGGGATTTTGCCGATTTCGGCCTATTGGTTAAAAAATGA
GCTGATTTAACAAAAATTTAACGCGAATTTTAACAAAATATTAACGCTTACAATTTAGGTGGCACTTTTC
GGGGAAATGTGCGCGGAACCCCTATTTGTTTATTTTTCTAAATACATTCAAATATGTATCCGCTCATGAG
ACAATAACCCTGATAAATGCTTCAATAATATTGAAAAAGGAAGAGTATGAGTATTCAACATTTCCGTGTC
GCCCTTATTCCCTTTTTTGCGGCATTTTGCCTTCCTGTTTTTGCTCACCCAGAAACGCTGGTGAAAGTAA
AAGATGCTGAAGATCAGTTGGGTGCACGAGTGGGTTACATCGAACTGGATCTCAACAGCGGTAAGATCCT
TGAGAGTTTTCGCCCCGAAGAACGTTTTCCAATGATGAGCACTTTTAAAGTTCTGCTATGTGGCGCGGTA
TTATCCCGTATTGACGCCGGGCAAGAGCAACTCGGTCGCCGCATACACTATTCTCAGAATGACTTGGTTG
AGTACTCACCAGTCACAGAAAAGCATCTTACGGATGGCATGACAGTAAGAGAATTATGCAGTGCTGCCAT
AACCATGAGTGATAACACTGCGGCCAACTTACTTCTGACAACGATCGGAGGACCGAAGGAGCTAACCGCT
TTTTTGCACAACATGGGGGATCATGTAACTCGCCTTGATCGTTGGGAACCGGAGCTGAATGAAGCCATAC
CAAACGACGAGCGTGACACCACGATGCCTGTAGCAATGGCAACAACGTTGCGCAAACTATTAACTGGCGA
ACTACTTACTCTAGCTTCCCGGCAACAATTAATAGACTGGATGGAGGCGGATAAAGTTGCAGGACCACTT
CTGCGCTCGGCCCTTCCGGCTGGCTGGTTTATTGCTGATAAATCTGGAGCCGGTGAGCGTGGGTCTCGCG
GTATCATTGCAGCACTGGGGCCAGATGGTAAGCCCTCCCGTATCGTAGTTATCTACACGACGGGGAGTCA
GGCAACTATGGATGAACGAAATAGACAGATCGCTGAGATAGGTGCCTCACTGATTAAGCATTGGTAACTG
TCAGACCAAGTTTACTCATATATACTTTAGATTGATTTAAAACTTCATTTTTAATTTAAAAGGATCTAGG
TGAAGATCCTTTTTGATAATCTCATGACCAAAATCCCTTAACGTGAGTTTTCGTTCCACTGAGCGTCAGA
CCCCGTAGAAAAGATCAAAGGATCTTCTTGAGATCCTTTTTTTCTGCGCGTAATCTGCTGCTTGCAAACA
AAAAAACCACCGCTACCAGCGGTGGTTTGTTTGCCGGATCAAGAGCTACCAACTCTTTTTCCGAAGGTAA
CTGGCTTCAGCAGAGCGCAGATACCAAATACTGTTCTTCTAGTGTAGCCGTAGTTAGGCCACCACTTCAA
GAACTCTGTAGCACCGCCTACATACCTCGCTCTGCTAATCCTGTTACCAGTGGCTGCTGCCAGTGGCGAT
AAGTCGTGTCTTACCGGGTTGGACTCAAGACGATAGTTACCGGATAAGGCGCAGCGGTCGGGCTGAACGG
GGGGTTCGTGCACACAGCCCAGCTTGGAGCGAACGACCTACACCGAACTGAGATACCTACAGCGTGAGCT
ATGAGAAAGCGCCACGCTTCCCGAAGGGAGAAAGGCGGACAGGTATCCGGTAAGCGGCAGGGTCGGAACA
GGAGAGCGCACGAGGGAGCTTCCAGGGGGAAACGCCTGGTATCTTTATAGTCCTGTCGGGTTTCGCCACC
TCTGACTTGAGCGTCGATTTTTGTGATGCTCGTCAGGGGGGCGGAGCCTATGGAAAAACGCCAGCAACGC
GGCCTTTTTACGGTTCCTGGCCTTTTGCTGGCCTTTTGCTCACATGTTCTTTCCTGCGTTATCCCCTGAT
TCTGTGGATAACCGTATTACCGCCTTTGAGTGAGCTGATACCGCTCGCCGCAGCCGAACGACCGAGCGCA
GCGAGTCAGTGAGCGAGGAAGCGGAAGAGCGCCCAATACGCAAACCGCCTCTCCCCGCGCGTTGGCCGAT
TCATTAATGCAGCTGGCACGACAGGTTTCCCGACTGGAAAGCGGGCAGTGAGCGCAACGCAATTAATGTG
AGTTAGCTCACTCATTAGGCACCCCAGGCTTTACACTTTATGCTTCCGGCTCGTATGTTGTGTGGAATTG
TGAGCGGATAACAATTTCACACAGGAAACAGCTATGACCATGATTACGCCAAGCGCGCAATTAACCCTCA
CTAAAGGGAACAAAAGCTGGAGCTGCAAGCTTAATGTAGTCTTATGCAATACTCTTGTAGTCTTGCAACA
TGGTAACGATGAGTTAGCAACATGCCTTACAAGGAGAGAAAAAGCACCGTGCATGCCGATTGGTGGAAGT
AAGGTGGTACGATCGTGCCTTATTAGGAAGGCAACAGACGGGTCTGACATGGATTGGACGAACCACTGAA
TTGCCGCATTGCAGAGATATTGTATTTAAGTGCCTAGCTCGATACATAAACGGGTCTCTCTGGTTAGACC
AGATCTGAGCCTGGGAGCTCTCTGGCTAACTAGGGAACCCACTGCTTAAGCCTCAATAAAGCTTGCCTTG
AGTGCTTCAAGTAGTGTGTGCCCGTCTGTTGTGTGACTCTGGTAACTAGAGATCCCTCAGACCCTTTTAG
TCAGTGTGGAAAATCTCTAGCAGTGGCGCCCGAACAGGGACTTGAAAGCGAAAGGGAAACCAGAGGAGCT
CTCTCGACGCAGGACTCGGCTTGCTGAAGCGCGCACGGCAAGAGGCGAGGGGCGGCGACTGGTGAGTACG
CCAAAAATTTTGACTAGCGGAGGCTAGAAGGAGAGAGATGGGTGCGAGAGCGTCAGTATTAAGCGGGGGA
GAATTAGATCGCGATGGGAAAAAATTCGGTTAAGGCCAGGGGGAAAGAAAAAATATAAATTAAAACATAT
AGTATGGGCAAGCAGGGAGCTAGAACGATTCGCAGTTAATCCTGGCCTGTTAGAAACATCAGAAGGCTGT
AGACAAATACTGGGACAGCTACAACCATCCCTTCAGACAGGATCAGAAGAACTTAGATCATTATATAATA
CAGTAGCAACCCTCTATTGTGTGCATCAAAGGATAGAGATAAAAGACACCAAGGAAGCTTTAGACAAGAT
AGAGGAAGAGCAAAACAAAAGTAAGACCACCGCACAGCAAGCGGCCGCTGATCTTCAGACCTGGAGGAGG
AGATATGAGGGACAATTGGAGAAGTGAATTATATAAATATAAAGTAGTAAAAATTGAACCATTAGGAGTA
GCACCCACCAAGGCAAAGAGAAGAGTGGTGCAGAGAGAAAAAAGAGCAGTGGGAATAGGAGCTTTGTTCC
TTGGGTTCTTGGGAGCAGCAGGAAGCACTATGGGCGCAGCGTCAATGACGCTGACGGTACAGGCCAGACA
ATTATTGTCTGGTATAGTGCAGCAGCAGAACAATTTGCTGAGGGCTATTGAGGCGCAACAGCATCTGTTG
CAACTCACAGTCTGGGGCATCAAGCAGCTCCAGGCAAGAATCCTGGCTGTGGAAAGATACCTAAAGGATC
AACAGCTCCTGGGGATTTGGGGTTGCTCTGGAAAACTCATTTGCACCACTGCTGTGCCTTGGAATGCTAG
TTGGAGTAATAAATCTCTGGAACAGATTTGGAATCACACGACCTGGATGGAGTGGGACAGAGAAATTAAC
AATTACACAAGCTTAATACACTCCTTAATTGAAGAATCGCAAAACCAGCAAGAAAAGAATGAACAAGAAT
TATTGGAATTAGATAAATGGGCAAGTTTGTGGAATTGGTTTAACATAACAAATTGGCTGTGGTATATAAA
ATTATTCATAATGATAGTAGGAGGCTTGGTAGGTTTAAGAATAGTTTTTGCTGTACTTTCTATAGTGAAT
AGAGTTAGGCAGGGATATTCACCATTATCGTTTCAGACCCACCTCCCAACCCCGAGGGGACCCAGAGAGG
GCCTATTTCCCATGATTCCTTCATATTTGCATATACGATACAAGGCTGTTAGAGAGATAATTAGAATTAA
TTTGACTGTAAACACAAAGATATTAGTACAAAATACGTGACGTAGAAAGTAATAATTTCTTGGGTAGTTT
GCAGTTTTAAAATTATGTTTTAAAATGGACTATCATATGCTTACCGTAACTTGAAAGTATTTCGATTTCT
TGGCTTTATATATCTTGTGGAAAGGACGAAACACCGGGTTTCCTTTTAGATGACGGGTTTTAGAGCTAGA
AATAGCAAGTTAAAATAAGGCTAGTCCGTTATCAACTTGAAAAAGTGGCACCGAGTCGGTGCTTTTTTGA
ACGCTGACGTCATCAACCCGCTCCAAGGAATCGCGGGCCCAGTGTCACTAGGCGGGAACACCCAGCGCGC
GTGCGCCCTGGCAGGAAGATGGCTGTGAGGGACAGGGGAGTGGCGCCCTGCAATATTTGCATGTCGCTAT
GTGTTCTGGGAAATCACCATAAACGTGAAATGTCTTTGGATTTGGGAGTCTTATAAGTTCTGTATGAGAC
CACTCTTTCCCTCTGAAAAGAGAGTCAGCGAGTTTTAGAGCTAGAAATAGCAAGTTAAAATAAGGCTAGT
CCGTTATCAACTTGAAAAAGTGGCACCGAGTCGGTGCTTTTTTAAGCTTGGCGTAACTAGATCTTGAGAC
AAATGGCAGTATTCATCCACAATTTTAAAAGAAAAGGGGGGATTGGGGGGTACAGTGCAGGGGAAAGAAT
AGTAGACATAATAGCAACAGACATACAAACTAAAGAATTACAAAAACAAATTACAAAAATTCAAAATTTT
CGGGTTTATTACAGGGACAGCAGAGATCCACTTTGGCGCCGGCTCGAGGGGG
Features (pLannotate 1.2.2; 32 found; start..end, strand, type, name):
     14..80      +  CDS            small t antigen (fragment): SV40 (simian virus 40) small t antigen
    106..317     +  promoter       EF-1α core promoter: core promoter for human elongation factor EF-1α
    318..426     +  intron         EF-1α intron A (fragment): intron upstream of the start codon of human EF-1α
   1052..1255    +  intron         EF-1α intron A: truncated intron upstream of the start codon of human EF-1α
   1277..1876    +  CDS            PuroR (fragment): puromycin N-acetyltransferase; pac from Streptomyces; confers resistance to puromycin
   1892..2480    +  misc_feature   WPRE: woodchuck hepatitis virus posttranscriptional regulatory element
   2531..2550    +  misc_feature   cPPT/CTS (fragment): central polypurine tract and central termination sequence of HIV-1
   2552..2785    +  LTR            3' LTR (ΔU3): self-inactivating 3' long terminal repeat (LTR) from HIV-1
   2863..2984    +  polyA_signal   SV40 poly(A) signal: SV40 polyadenylation signal
   3024..3159    +  rep_origin     SV40 ori: SV40 origin of replication
   3180..3198    -  promoter       T7 promoter: promoter for bacteriophage T7 RNA polymerase
   3206..3361    +  CDS            lacZα (fragment): LacZα fragment of β-galactosidase; lacZ fragment
   3366..3794    +  rep_origin     f1 ori (sequence partly withheld): f1 bacteriophage origin of replication; arrow indicates direction of (+) strand synthesis
   3847..3951    +  promoter       AmpR promoter: bla
   3952..4812    +  CDS            AmpR: β-lactamase; bla; confers resistance to ampicillin, carbenicillin, and related antibiotics
   4983..5571    +  rep_origin     ori: high-copy-number ColE1/pMB1/pBR322/pUC origin of replication
   5754..5846    +  CDS            lacI (fragment): lac repressor; lacI; The lac repressor binds to the lac operator to inhibit transcription in E. coli. This inhibition can be relieved by adding lactose or isopropyl-β-D-thiogalactopyranoside (IPTG).
   5859..5880    +  protein_bind   CAP binding site: CAP binding activates transcription in the presence of cAMP. E. coli catabolite activator protein
   5895..5925    +  promoter       lac promoter: promoter for the E. coli lac operon
   5933..5949    +  protein_bind   lac operator: The lac repressor binds to the lac operator to inhibit transcription in E. coli. This inhibition can be relieved by adding lactose or isopropyl-β-D-thiogalactopyranoside (IPTG). lac repressor encoded by lacI
   5994..6012    +  promoter       T3 promoter: promoter for bacteriophage T3 RNA polymerase
   6040..6266    +  promoter       RSV promoter: Rous sarcoma virus enhancer/promoter
   6267..6447    +  LTR            5' LTR (truncated): truncated 5' long terminal repeat (LTR) from HIV-1
   6494..6619    +  misc_feature   HIV-1 Ψ: packaging signal of human immunodeficiency virus type 1
   6603..6966    +  CDS            HIV-1 gag (fragment): gag protein from human immunodeficiency virus 1; gag
   7112..7345    +  misc_feature   RRE: The Rev response element (RRE) of HIV-1 allows for Rev-dependent mRNA export from the nucleus to the cytoplasm.
   7722..7748    +  CDS            Rev (fragment): human immunodeficiency virus 1 (HIV-1) Rev protein; rev; enhances nuclear export of unspliced and incompletely spliced viral mRNAs
   7752..7992    +  promoter       U6 promoter: RNA polymerase III promoter for human U6 snRNA
   8022..8097    +  misc_RNA       gRNA scaffold: guide RNA scaffold for the Streptococcus pyogenes CRISPR/Cas9 system
   8104..8318    +  promoter       H1 promoter: human H1 RNA promoter
   8347..8422    +  misc_RNA       gRNA scaffold: guide RNA scaffold for the Streptococcus pyogenes CRISPR/Cas9 system
   8478..8595    +  misc_feature   cPPT/CTS: central polypurine tract and central termination sequence of HIV-1
