[The description below was written by a language model from this plasmid's Addgene catalogue record and pLannotate feature annotations shown in this document.]
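Description:
pDECKO_UCA1 is an 8,647 bp lentiviral transfer plasmid built on the Lentiguide-puro backbone and catalogued as a mammalian expression vector. It carries two CRISPR guide RNAs directed against the promoter of the human long non-coding RNA gene UCA1. In bacteria it is maintained through a high-copy ColE1/pUC-type origin and selected with ampicillin via the β-lactamase gene. An f1 origin, lac regulatory fragments, T3/T7 promoters and an SV40 origin and poly(A) signal are also present as backbone remnants.

The viral portion has a third-generation, self-inactivating layout. An RSV promoter drives a truncated HIV-1 5' LTR, followed by the Ψ packaging signal with a gag fragment, the RRE for Rev-dependent nuclear export, a cPPT/CTS, and a ΔU3 3' LTR. Between the LTRs sit two tandem RNA polymerase III cassettes. A human U6 promoter expresses the first guide and an H1 promoter expresses the second, and each guide is fused to a Streptococcus pyogenes Cas9 gRNA scaffold. The insert was assembled by Gibson cloning. Downstream, an EF-1α core promoter with intron A sequence drives the puromycin N-acetyltransferase gene, followed by a WPRE that enhances transcript expression, so transduced or transfected cells can be selected with puromycin.

No Cas9 coding sequence is annotated, so the nuclease has to be supplied separately. Paired guides flanking a target produce two cuts that can excise the intervening DNA, which matches the dual-CRISPR deletion approach named in the associated publication. Here that approach would remove the UCA1 promoter in human cells for loss-of-function studies of this lncRNA.
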