Addgene plasmid #72628: pDECKO_UCA1
Purpose: Expresses two gRNAs targeting the UCA1 promoter
Depositing lab: Roderic Guigo & Rory Johnson. Depositing organization: Centre for Genomic Regulation (CRG). Publication: DECKO: Single-oligo, dual-CRISPR deletion of genomic elements including long non-coding RNAs. Aparicio-Prat E, Arnan C, Sala I, Bosch N, Guigo R, Johnson R. BMC Genomics. 2015 Oct 23;16(1):846. doi: 10.1186/s12864-015-2086-z. PubMed 26493208.
Backbone
  Vector backbone: Lentiguide-puro
  Vector type: Mammalian Expression
  Selectable markers: Puromycin
Growth in bacteria
  Bacterial resistance: Ampicillin, 100 μg/mL
  Growth temperature: 37°C
  Growth strain: DH5alpha
  Copy number: High Copy
Gene/Insert
  Gene/Insert name: gRNAs toward UCA1
  gRNA/shRNA sequence: gRNA1:GGTTTCCTTTTAGATGACGG; gRNA2:TCTGAAAAGAGAGTCAGCGA
  Species: H. sapiens (human)
  Promoter: U6 (gRNA1) and H1 (gRNA2)
  Cloning method: Gibson Cloning
  Sequencing primers: 5′ hU6-F (5'-GAGGGCCTATTTCCCATGATT-3'); 3′ hGata4-rev (5'-ATTGTGGATGAATACTGCC-3')
Terms and licenses: Academic/Nonprofit Terms; Industry Terms: Not Available to Industry
How to cite: pDECKO_UCA1 was a gift from Roderic Guigo & Rory Johnson (Addgene plasmid # 72628 ; http://n2t.net/addgene:72628 ; RRID:Addgene_72628)
