>Addgene plasmid #72628 | pDECKO_UCA1 | addgene partial sequence | sequence record 134324 | EF1a-R 5'-CACGGCGACTACTGCACTTA-3'
CAGTACACGACATCACTTTCCCAGTTTACCCCGCGCCACCTTCTCTAGGCACCGGATCAATTGCCGACCC
CTCCCCCCAACTTCTCGGGGACTGTGGGCGATGTGCGCTCTGCCCACTGACGGGCACCGGAGCCAATTCC
CACTCCTTTCAAGACCTAGAAGGTCCATTAGCTGCAAAGATTCCTCTCTGTTTAAAACTTTATCCATCTT
TGCACCCGGGCCCCCTCGAGCCGGCGCCAAAGTGGATCTCTGCTGTCCCTGTAATAAACCCGAAAATTTT
GAATTTTTGTAATTTGTTTTTGTAATTCTTTAGTTTGTATGTCTGTTGCTATTATGTCTACTATTCTTTC
CCCTGCACTGTACCCCCCAATCCCCCCTTTTCTTTTAAAATTGTGGATGAATACTGCCATTTGTCTCAAG
ATCTAGTTACGCCAAGCTTAAAAAAGCACCGACTCGGTGCCACTTTTTCAAGTTGATAACGGACTAGCCT
TATTTTAACTTGCTATTTCTAGCTCTAAAACTCGCTGACTCTCTTTTCAGAGGGAAAGAGTGGTCTCATA
CAGAACTTATAAGACTCCCAAATCCAAAGACATTTCACGTTTATGGTGATTTCCCAGAACACATAGCGAC
ATGCAAATATTGCAGGGCGCCACTCCCCTGTCCCTCACAGCCATCTTCCTGCCAGGGCGCACGCGCGCTG
GGTGTTCCCGCCTAGTGACACTGGGCCCGCGATTCCTTGGAGCGGGTTGATGACGTCAGCGTTCAAAAAA
GCACCGACTCGGTGCCACTTTTTCAAGTTGATAACGGACTAGCCTTATTTTAACTTGCTATTTCTAGCTC
TAAAACCCGTCATCTAAAAGGAAACCCGGTGTTTCGTCCTTTCCACAAGATATATAAA
